>Addgene plasmid #47119 | TAL3400 | depositor partial sequence | sequence record 67206 | Insert sequence
ATGGACTACAAAGACCATGACGGTGATTATAAAGATCATGACATCGATTACAAGGATGACGATGACAAGA
TGGCCCCCAAGAAGAAGAGGAAGGTGGGCATTCACCGCGGGGTACCTATGGTGGACTTGAGGACACTCGG
TTATTCGCAACAGCAACAGGAGAAAATCAAGCCTAAGGTCAGGAGCACCGTCGCGCAACACCACGAGGCG
CTTGTGGGGCATGGCTTCACTCATGCGCATATTGTCGCGCTTTCACAGCACCCTGCGGCGCTTGGGACGG
TGGCTGTCAAATACCAAGATATGATTGCGGCCCTGCCCGAAGCCACGCACGAGGCAATTGTAGGGGTCGG
TAAACAGTGGTCGGGAGCGCGAGCACTTGAGGCGCTGCTGACTGTGGCGGGTGAGCTTAGGGGGCCTCCG
CTCCAGCTCGACACCGGGCAGCTGCTGAAGATCGCGAAGAGAGGGGGAGTAACAGCGGTAGAGGCAGTGC
ACGCCTGGCGCAATGCGCTCACCGGGGCCCCCTTGAACCTGACCCCAGACCAGGTAGTCGCAATCGCGAA
CAATAATGGGGGAAAGCAAGCCCTGGAAACCGTGCAAAGGTTGTTGCCGGTCCTTTGTCAAGACCACGGC
CTTACACCGGAGCAAGTCGTGGCCATTGCAAGCAATGGGGGTGGCAAACAGGCTCTTGAGACGGTTCAGA
GACTTCTCCCAGTTCTCTGTCAAGCCCACGGGCTGACTCCCGATCAAGTTGTAGCGATTGCGTCGCATGA
CGGAGGGAAACAAGCATTGGAGACTGTCCAACGGCTCCTTCCCGTGTTGTGTCAAGCCCACGGTTTGACG
CCTGCACAAGTGGTCGCCATCGCCAGCCATGATGGCGGTAAGCAGGCGCTGGAAACAGTACAGCGCCTGC
TGCCTGTACTGTGCCAGGATCATGGACTGACCCCAGACCAGGTAGTCGCAATCGCGTCAAACGGAGGGGG
AAAGCAAGCCCTGGAAACCGTGCAAAGGTTGTTGCCGGTCCTTTGTCAAGACCACGGCCTTACACCGGAG
CAAGTCGTGGCCATTGCATCCCACGACGGTGGCAAACAGGCTCTTGAGACGGTTCAGAGACTTCTCCCAG
TTCTCTGTCAAGCCCACGGGCTGACTCCCGATCAAGTTGTAGCGATTGCGTCGAACATTGGAGGGAAACA
AGCATTGGAGACTGTCCAACGGCTCCTTCCCGTGTTGTGTCAAGCCCACGGTTTGACGCCTGCACAAGTG
GTCGCCATCGCCTCGAATGGCGGCGGTAAGCAGGCGCTGGAAACAGTACAGCGCCTGCTGCCTGTACTGT
GCCAGGATCATGGACTGACCCCAGACCAGGTAGTCGCAATCGCGTCACATGACGGGGGAAAGCAAGCCCT
GGAAACCGTGCAAAGGTTGTTGCCGGTCCTTTGTCAAGACCACGGCCTTACACCGGAGCAAGTCGTGGCC
ATTGCATCCCACGACGGTGGCAAACAGGCTCTTGAGACGGTTCAGAGACTTCTCCCAGTTCTCTGTCAAG
CCCACGGGCTGACTCCCGATCAAGTTGTAGCGATTGCGTCGCATGACGGAGGGAAACAAGCATTGGAGAC
TGTCCAACGGCTCCTTCCCGTGTTGTGTCAAGCCCACGGTTTGACGCCTGCACAAGTGGTCGCCATCGCC
AGCCATGATGGCGGTAAGCAGGCGCTGGAAACAGTACAGCGCCTGCTGCCTGTACTGTGCCAGGATCATG
GACTGACCCCAGACCAGGTAGTCGCAATCGCGAACAATAATGGGGGAAAGCAAGCCCTGGAAACCGTGCA
AAGGTTGTTGCCGGTCCTTTGTCAAGACCACGGCCTTACACCGGAGCAAGTCGTGGCCATTGCAAGCAAT
GGGGGTGGCAAACAGGCTCTTGAGACGGTTCAGAGACTTCTCCCAGTTCTCTGTCAAGCCCACGGGCTGA
CTCCCGATCAAGTTGTAGCGATTGCGTCGCATGACGGAGGGAAACAAGCATTGGAGACTGTCCAACGGCT
CCTTCCCGTGTTGTGTCAAGCCCACGGTTTGACGCCTGCACAAGTGGTCGCCATCGCCAGCCATGATGGC
GGTAAGCAGGCGCTGGAAACAGTACAGCGCCTGCTGCCTGTACTGTGCCAGGATCATGGACTGACACCCG
AACAGGTGGTCGCCATTGCTTCCCACGACGGAGGACGGCCAGCCTTGGAG
