>Addgene plasmid #47119 | TAL3400 | addgene partial sequence | sequence record 68626 | JDS-TALEN-F 5'-TAGGGGTCGGTAAACAGTGG-3'
TGTGGCGGGTGAGCTTAGGGGGCCTCCGCTCCAGCTCGACACCGGGCAGCTGCTGAAGATCGCGAAGAGA
GGGGGAGTAACAGCGGTAGAGGCAGTGCACGCCTGGCGCAATGCGCTCACCGGGGCCCCCTTGAACCTGA
CCCCAGACCAGGTAGTCGCAATCGCGAACAATAATGGGGGAAAGCAAGCCCTGGAAACCGTGCAAAGGTT
GTTGCCGGTCCTTTGTCAAGACCACGGCCTTACACCGGAGCAAGTCGTGGCCATTGCAAGCAATGGGGGT
GGCAAACAGGCTCTTGAGACGGTTCAGAGACTTCTCCCAGTTCTCTGTCAAGCCCACGGGCTGACTCCCG
ATCAAGTTGTAGCGATTGCGTCGCATGACGGAGGGAAACAAGCATTGGAGACTGTCCAACGGCTCCTTCC
CGTGTTGTGTCAAGCCCACGGTTTGACGCCTGCACAAGTGGTCGCCATCGCCAGCCATGATGGCGGTAAG
CAGGCGCTGGAAACAGTACAGCGCCTGCTGCCTGTACTGTGCCAGGATCATGGACTGACCCCAGACCAGG
TAGTCGCAATCGCGTCAAACGGAGGGGGAAAGCAAGCCCTGGAAACCGTGCAAAGGTTGTTGCCGGTCCT
TTGTCAAGACCACGGCCTTACACCGGAGCAAGTCGTGGCCATTGCATCCCACGACGGTGGCAAACAGGCT
CTTGAGACGGTTCAGAGACTTCTCCCAGTTCTCTGTCAAGCCCACGGGCTGACTCCCGATCAAGTTGTAG
CGATTGCGTCGAACATTGGAGGGAAACAAGCATTGGAGACTGTCCAACGGCTCCTTCCCGTGTTGTGTCA
AGCCCACGGTTTGACGCCTGCACAAGTGGTCGCCATCGCCTC
