[The description below was written by a language model from this plasmid's Addgene catalogue record.]
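Description:
TAL3400 is a TALEN expression plasmid built on the JDS71 backbone, a mammalian expression vector that also carries a T7 promoter. It encodes the "left" half of a TALE nuclease pair directed against the zebrafish (Danio rerio) gene abcg2a, and appears from its insert name to belong to a set of TALENs made for the zebrafish community. The plasmid is maintained in E. coli as a high-copy construct under ampicillin selection. The record does not name the replication origin and no feature table is provided.

The insert is a roughly 1.4 kb array of engineered TAL effector repeats, designed to recognise a specific 18-nucleotide site in abcg2a. It was placed into the approximately 6.4 kb backbone through BsmBI sites that were destroyed during cloning. BsmBI is a type IIS enzyme that allows seamless in-frame joining of the repeat array to the flanking coding sequences. The backbone supplies an N-terminal 3X FLAG epitope for detection and a C-terminal wild-type FokI nuclease domain, so the full open reading frame is a FLAG-tagged TALE–FokI fusion. Expression in cultured cells is driven by the CMV promoter. The T7 designation indicates the construct can also serve as a template for in vitro transcription, the usual route to mRNA for embryo injection.

Because FokI cleaves only as a dimer, this monomer is intended to be used with a matching right-hand TALEN that binds the opposite strand nearby. Together they create a double-strand break whose error-prone repair disrupts abcg2a, consistent with the associated work on targeted gene disruption in somatic zebrafish cells.
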