Addgene plasmid #47119: TAL3400
Depositing lab: Keith Joung. Depositing organization: Massachusetts General Hospital. Publication: Targeted gene disruption in somatic zebrafish cells using engineered TALENs. Sander JD, Cade L, Khayter C, Reyon D, Peterson RT, Joung JK, Yeh JR. Nat Biotechnol. 2011 Aug 5;29(8):697-8. doi: 10.1038/nbt.1934. PubMed 21822241.
Backbone
  Vector backbone: JDS71
  Backbone manufacturer: Addgene plasmid #32287
  Backbone size w/o insert (bp): 6447
  Vector type: Mammalian Expression ; T7
Growth in bacteria
  Bacterial resistance: Ampicillin, 100 μg/mL
  Growth temperature: 37°C
  Growth strain: XL1 Blue
  Copy number: High Copy
Gene/Insert
  Gene/Insert name: ZebrafishCommunity-abcg2a-left (alt name: abcg2a)
  Species: D. rerio (zebrafish)
  Insert size (bp): 1430
  Entrez Gene: abcg2a (a.k.a. wu:fd59c01)
  Promoter: CMV
  Tag / fusion protein: 3X Flag (N terminal on backbone); WT FOKI (C terminal on backbone)
  Cloning method: Restriction Enzyme; 5′ cloning site BsmBI (destroyed during cloning); 3′ cloning site BsmBI (destroyed during cloning)
  Sequencing primers: 5′ CMV-F; 3′ BGH-rev
Terms and licenses: Academic/Nonprofit Terms; Industry Terms: Not Available to Industry
Depositor comments: Target binding site: TGTCCTCATCCCCGTCCC It is strongly recommended that users perform a diagnostic digest to verify this plasmid prior to use. For example, a double digest of the plasmid with BamHI and KpnI should result in two bands at 2.3kb and 5.8kb.
How to cite: TAL3400 was a gift from Keith Joung (Addgene plasmid # 47119 ; http://n2t.net/addgene:47119 ; RRID:Addgene_47119)
